>Addgene plasmid #215383 | pB-T-PAF-Clu TL3 | addgene full sequence | sequence record 431808 | Addgene NGS Result
AAATTGTAAGCGTTAATATTTTGTTAAAATTCGCGTTAAATTTTTGTTAAATCAGCTCATTTTTTAACCA
ATAGGCCGAAATCGGCAAAATCCCTTATAAATCAAAAGAATAGACCGAGATAGGGT
[37 nt withheld, positions 127-163]
AAAGAACGTGGACTCCAACGTCAAAGG
[49 nt withheld, positions 191-239]
T
[91 nt withheld, positions 241-331]
G
[124 nt withheld, positions 333-456]
CCCATTCGCCATTCAGGCTGCGCAACTGTTGGGAAGGGCGATCGGTGCGGGCCTCTTCGCTATTACGCCA
GCTGGCGAAAGGGGGATGTGCTGCAAGGCGATTAAGTTGGGTAACGCCAGGGTTTTCCCAGTCACGACGT
TGTAAAACGACGGCCAGTGAATTGTAATACGACTCACTATAGGGCGAATTGGAGCTCGGTATTCACGACA
GCAGGCTGAATAATAAAAAAATTAGAAACTATTATTTAACCCTAGAAAGATAATCATATTGTGACGTACG
TTAAAGATAATCATGCGTAAAATTGACGCATGTGTTTTATCGGTCTGTATATCGAGGTTTATTTATTAAT
TTGAATAGATATTAAGTTTTATTATATTTACACTTACATACTAATAATAAATTCAACAAACAATTTATTT
ATGTTTATTTATTTATTAAAAAAAAACAAAAACTCAAAATTTCTTCTATAAAGTAACAAAACTTTTAAAC
ATTCTCTCTTTTACAAAAATAAACTTATTTTGTACTTTAAAAACAGTCATGTTGTATTATAAAATAAGTA
ATTAGCTTAACCTATACATAATAGAAACAAATTATACTTATTAGTCAGTCAGAAACAACTTTGGCACATA
TCAATATTATGCTCTCGTTAATTAACTCGAGGGATCCAAGCTGGCCGCACGTCTCCCTATCAGTGATAGA
GAAGTCGACACGTCTCGAGCTCCCTATCAGTGATAGAGAAGGTACGTCTAGAACGTCTCCCTATCAGTGA
TAGAGAAGTCGACACGTCTCGAGCTCCCTATCAGTGATAGAGAAGGTACGTCTAGAACGTCTCCCTATCA
GTGATAGAGAAGTCGACACGTCTCGAGCTCCCTATCAGTGATAGAGAAGGTACGTCTAGAACGTCTCCCT
ATCAGTGATAGAGAAGTCGACACGTCTCGAGCTCCCTATCAGTGATAGAGAAGGTACCCCCTATATAAGC
AGAGCTCGTTTAGTGAACCGTCAGATCGCCTGGAGACGCCATCCACGCTGTTTTGACCTCCATAGAAGAC
ACCGGGACCGATCCAGCCTCCGCGGTGGCGGCCATCACAAGTTTGTACAGCTAGCCACCATGATGAAGAC
TCTGCTGCTGTTTGTGGGGCTGCTGCTGACCTGGGAGAGTGGGCAGGTCCTGGGGGACCAGACGGTCTCA
GACAATGAGCTCCAGGAAATGTCCAATCAGGGAAGTAAGTACGTCAATAAGGAAATTCAAAATGCTGTCA
ACGGGGTGAAACAGATAAAGACTCTCATAGAAAAAACAAACGAAGAGCGCAAGACACTGCTCAGCAACCT
AGAAGAAGCCAAGAAGAAGAAAGAGGATGCCCTAAATGAGACCAGGGAATCAGAGACAAAGCTGAAGGAG
CTCCCAGGAGTGTGCAATGAGACCATGATGGCCCTCTGGGAAGAGTGTAAGCCCTGCCTGAAACAGACCT
GCATGAAGTTCTACGCACGCGTCTGCAGAAGTGGCTCAGGCCTGGTTGGCCGCCAGCTTGAGGAGTTCCT
GAACCAGAGCTCGCCCTTCTACTTCTGGATGAATGGTGACCGCATCGACTCCCTGCTGGAGAACGACCGG
CAGCAGACGCACATGCTGGATGTCATGCAGGACCACTTCAGCCGCGCGTCCAGCATCATAGACGAGCTCT
TCCAGGACAGGTTCTTCACCCGGGAGCCCCAGGATACCTACCACTACCTGCCCTTCAGCCTGCCCCACCG
GAGGCCTCACTTCTTCTTTCCCAAGTCCCGCATCGTCCGCTCCAGTAGTCCGTCTTCCCCATCAGAACCC
TTAAACTTCCACGCCATGTTCCAGCCCTTCCTTGAGATGATACACGAGGCTCAGCAGGCCATGGACATCC
ACTTCCATAGCCCGGCCTTCCAGCACCCGCCAACAGAATTCATACGAGAAGGCGACGATGACCGGACTGT
GTGCCGGGAGATCCGCCACAACTCCACGGGCTGCCTGCGGATGAAGGACCAGTGTGACAAGTGCCGGGAG
ATCTTGTCTGTGGACTGTTCCACCAACAACCCCTCCCAGGCTAAGCTGCGGCGGGAGCTCGACGAATCCC
TCCAGGTCGCTGAGAGGTTGACCAGGAAATACAACGAGCTGCTAAAGTCCTACCAGTGGAAGATGCTCAA
CACCTCCTCCTTGCTGGAGCAGCTGAACGAGCAGTTTAACTGGGTGTCCCGGCTGGCAAACCTCACGCAA
GGCGAAGACCAGTACTATCTGCGGGTCACCACGGTGGCTTCCCACACTTCTGACTCGGACGTTCCTTCCG
GTGTCACTGAGGTGGTCGTGAAGCTCTTTGACTCTGATCCCATCACTGTGACGGTCCCTGTAGAAGTCTC
CAGGAAGAACCCTAAATTTATGGAGACCGTGGCGGAGAAAGCGCTGCAGGAATACCGCAAAAAGCACCGG
GAGGAGTGAGCGGCCGCATAGATAACTGATCCAGTGTGCTGGGCTACGATGCATGGGCCCCCTAGGTCGA
GTCTAGAGGGCCCGTTTAAACCCGCTGATCAGCCTCGACTGTGCCTTCTAGTTGCCAGCCATCTGTTGTT
TGCCCCTCCCCCGTGCCTTCCTTGACCCTGGAAGGTGCCACTCCCACTGTCCTTTCCTAATAAAATGAGG
AAATTGCATCGCATTGTCTGAGTAGGTGTCATTCTATTCTGGGGGGTGGGGTGGGGCAGGACAGCAAGGG
GGAGGATTGGGAAGACAATAGCAGGCATGCTGGGGATGCGGTGGGCTCTATGGCTTCTGAGGCGGAAAGA
ACCAGCTGGGGCTCTAGGGGGTATCCCC
[124 nt withheld, positions 3285-3408]
C
[91 nt withheld, positions 3410-3500]
AGGGTGATGGTTCACGTACCTAGAAGTTCCTATTCCGAAGTTCCTATTCTCTAGAAAGTATAGGAACTTC
CTTGGCCAAAAAGACCGGTACCAGGCAGGCAGAAGTATGCAAAGCATGCATCTCAATTAGTCAGCAACCA
TAGTCCCGCCCCTAACTCCGCCCATCCCGCCCCTAACTCCGCCCAGTTCCGCCCATTCTCCGCCCCATGG
CTGACTAATTTTTTTTATTTATGCAGAGGCCGAGGCCGCCTCGGCCTCTGAGCTATTCCAGAAGTAGTGA
GGAGGCTTTTTTGGAGGCTACCATGGGTACCGAGTACAAGCCCACGGTGCGCCTCGCCACCCGCGACGAC
GTCCCCCGGGCCGTACGCACCCTCGCCGCCGCGTTCGCCGACTACCCCGCCACGCGCCACACCGTCGACC
CGGACCGCCACATCGAGCGGGTCACCGAGCTGCAAGAACTCTTCCTCACGCGCGTCGGGCTCGACATCGG
CAAGGTGTGGGTCGCGGACGACGGCGCCGCGGTGGCGGTCTGGACCACGCCGGAGAGCGTCGAAGCGGGG
GCGGTGTTCGCCGAGATCGGCCCGCGCATGGCCGAGTTGAGCGGTTCCCGGCTGGCCGCGCAGCAACAGA
TGGAAGGCCTCCTGGCGCCGCACCGGCCCAAGGAGCCCGCGTGGTTCCTGGCCACCGTCGGCGTCTCGCC
CGACCACCAGGGCAAGGGTCTGGGCAGCGCCGTCGTGCTCCCCGGAGTGGAGGCGGCCGAGCGCGCCGGG
GTGCCCGCCTTCCTGGAGACCTCCGCGCCCCGCAACCTCCCCTTCTACGAGCGGCTCGGCTTCACCGTCA
CCGCCGACGTCGAGGTGCCCGAAGGACCGCGCACCTGGTGCATGACCCGCAAGCCCGGTGCCTGACGCCC
GCCCCACGACCCGCAGCGCCCGACCGAAAGGAGCGCACGACCCCATGGCTCCGACCGAAGCCACCCGGGG
CGGCCCCGCCGACCCCGCACCCGCCCCCGAGGCCCACCGACTCTAGATAACTGATCATAATCAGCCATAC
CACATTTGTAGAGGTTTTACTTGCTTTAAAAAACCTCCCACACCTCCCCCTGAACCTGAAACATAAAATG
AATGCAATTGTTGTTGTTAACTTGTTTATTGCAGCTTATAATGGTTACAAATAAAGCAATAGCATCACAA
ATTTCACAAATAAAGCATTTTTTTCACTGCATTCTAGTTGTGGTTTGTCCAAACTCATCAATGTATCTTA
ACGCTCGAGTGCATTCTAGTTGTGGTTTGTCCAAACTCATCAATGTATCTTATCATGTCTGTATACCGTC
GACCTCTAGCTGCAGGAATTCGATATCAAGCTCTAGCCAACAAGCTCGTCATCGCTTTGCAGAAGAGCAG
AGAGGATATGCTCATCGTCTAAAGAACTACCCATTTTATTATATATTAGTCACGATATCTATAACAAGAA
AATATATATATAATAAGTTATCACGTAAGTAGAACATGAAATAACAATATAATTATCGTATGAGTTAAAT
CTTAAAAGTCACGTAAAAGATAATCATGCGTCATTTTGACTCACGCGGTCGTTATAGTTCAAAATCAGTG
ACACTTACCGCATTGACAAGCACGCCTCACGGGAGCTCCAAGCGGCGACTGAGATGTCCTAAATGCACAG
CGACGGATTCGCGCTATTTAGAAAGAGAGAGCAATATTTCAAGAATGCATGCGTCAATTTTACGCAGACT
ATCTTTCTAGGGTTAAAAAAGATTTGCGCTTTACTCGACCTAAACTTTAAACACGTCATAGAATCTTCGT
TTGACAAAAACCACATTGTGGCCAAGCTGTGTGACGCGACGCGCGCTAAAGAATGGCAAACCAAGTCGCG
CGAGGTACCAGCTTTTGTTCCCTTTAGTGAGGGTTAATTTCGAGCTTGGCGTAATCATGGTCATAGCTGT
TTCCTGTGTGAAATTGTTATCCGCTCACAATTCCACACAACATACGAGCCGGAAGCATAAAGTGTAAAGC
CTGGGGTGCCTAATGAGTGAGCTAACTCACATTAATTGCGTTGCGCTCACTGCCCGCTTTCCAGTCGGGA
AACCTGTCGTGCCAGCTGCATTAATGAATCGGCCAACGCGCGGGGAGAGGCGGTTTGCGTATTGGGCGCT
CTTCCGCTTCCTCGCTCACTGACTCGCTGCGCTCGGTCGTTCGGCTGCGGCGAGCGGTATCAGCTCACTC
AAAGGCGGTAATACGGTTATCCACAGAATCAGGGGATAACGCAGGAAAGAACATGTGAGCAAAAGGCCAG
CAAAAGGCCAGGAACCGTAAAAAGGCCGCGTTGCTGGCGTTTTTCCATAGGCTCCGCCCCCCTGACGAGC
ATCACAAAAATCGACGCTCAAGTCAGAGGTGGCGAAACCCGACAGGACTATAAAGATACCAGGCGTTTCC
CCCTGGAAGCTCCCTCGTGCGCTCTCCTGTTCCGACCCTGCCGCTTACCGGATACCTGTCCGCCTTTCTC
CCTTCGGGAAGCGTGGCGCTTTCTCATAGCTCACGCTGTAGGTATCTCAGTTCGGTGTAGGTCGTTCGCT
CCAAGCTGGGCTGTGTGCACGAACCCCCCGTTCAGCCCGACCGCTGCGCCTTATCCGGTAACTATCGTCT
TGAGTCCAACCCGGTAAGACACGACTTATCGCCACTGGCAGCAGCCACTGGTAACAGGATTAGCAGAGCG
AGGTATGTAGGCGGTGCTACAGAGTTCTTGAAGTGGTGGCCTAACTACGGCTACACTAGAAGAACAGTAT
TTGGTATCTGCGCTCTGCTGAAGCCAGTTACCTTCGGAAAAAGAGTTGGTAGCTCTTGATCCGGCAAACA
AACCACCGCTGGTAGCGGTGGTTTTTTTGTTTGCAAGCAGCAGATTACGCGCAGAAAAAAAGGATCTCAA
GAAGATCCTTTGATCTTTTCTACGGGGTCTGACGCTCAGTGGAACGAAAACTCACGTTAAGGGATTTTGG
TCATGAGATTATCAAAAAGGATCTTCACCTAGATCCTTTTAAATTAAAAATGAAGTTTTAAATCAATCTA
AAGTATATATGAGTAAACTTGGTCTGACAGTTACCAATGCTTAATCAGTGAGGCACCTATCTCAGCGATC
TGTCTATTTCGTTCATCCATAGTTGCCTGACTCCCCGTCGTGTAGATAACTACGATACGGGAGGGCTTAC
CATCTGGCCCCAGTGCTGCAATGATACCGCGAGACCCACGCTCACCGGCTCCAGATTTATCAGCAATAAA
CCAGCCAGCCGGAAGGGCCGAGCGCAGAAGTGGTCCTGCAACTTTATCCGCCTCCATCCAGTCTATTAAT
TGTTGCCGGGAAGCTAGAGTAAGTAGTTCGCCAGTTAATAGTTTGCGCAACGTTGTTGCCATTGCTACAG
GCATCGTGGTGTCACGCTCGTCGTTTGGTATGGCTTCATTCAGCTCCGGTTCCCAACGATCAAGGCGAGT
TACATGATCCCCCATGTTGTGCAAAAAAGCGGTTAGCTCCTTCGGTCCTCCGATCGTTGTCAGAAGTAAG
TTGGCCGCAGTGTTATCACTCATGGTTATGGCAGCACTGCATAATTCTCTTACTGTCATGCCATCCGTAA
GATGCTTTTCTGTGACTGGTGAGTACTCAACCAAGTCATTCTGAGAATAGTGTATGCGGCGACCGAGTTG
CTCTTGCCCGGCGTCAATACGGGATAATACCGCGCCACATAGCAGAACTTTAAAAGTGCTCATCATTGGA
AAACGTTCTTCGGGGCGAAAACTCTCAAGGATCTTACCGCTGTTGAGATCCAGTTCGATGTAACCCACTC
GTGCACCCAACTGATCTTCAGCATCTTTTACTTTCACCAGCGTTTCTGGGTGAGCAAAAACAGGAAGGCA
AAATGCCGCAAAAAAGGGAATAAGGGCGACACGGAAATGTTGAATACTCATACTCTTCCTTTTTCAATAT
TATTGAAGCATTTATCAGGGTTATTGTCTCATGAGCGGATACATATTTGAATGTATTTAGAAAAATAAAC
AAATAGGGGTTCCGCGCACATTTCCCCGAAAAGTGCCACCT
Features (pLannotate 1.2.2; 32 found; start..end, strand, type, name):
     28..456     -  rep_origin     f1 ori (sequence partly withheld): f1 bacteriophage origin of replication; arrow indicates direction of (+) strand synthesis
    461..618     -  CDS            lacZα (fragment): LacZα fragment of β-galactosidase; lacZ fragment
    621..639     +  promoter       T7 promoter: promoter for bacteriophage T7 RNA polymerase
   1139..1159    +  promoter       tight TRE promoter (fragment): Tet-responsive promoter PTight, consisting of seven tet operator sequences followed by the minimal CMV promoter
   1176..1196    +  promoter       tight TRE promoter (fragment): Tet-responsive promoter PTight, consisting of seven tet operator sequences followed by the minimal CMV promoter
   1213..1233    +  promoter       tight TRE promoter (fragment): Tet-responsive promoter PTight, consisting of seven tet operator sequences followed by the minimal CMV promoter
   1250..1270    +  promoter       tight TRE promoter (fragment): Tet-responsive promoter PTight, consisting of seven tet operator sequences followed by the minimal CMV promoter
   1287..1307    +  promoter       tight TRE promoter (fragment): Tet-responsive promoter PTight, consisting of seven tet operator sequences followed by the minimal CMV promoter
   1324..1344    +  promoter       tight TRE promoter (fragment): Tet-responsive promoter PTight, consisting of seven tet operator sequences followed by the minimal CMV promoter
   1361..1381    +  promoter       tight TRE promoter (fragment): Tet-responsive promoter PTight, consisting of seven tet operator sequences followed by the minimal CMV promoter
   1398..1418    +  promoter       tight TRE promoter (fragment): Tet-responsive promoter PTight, consisting of seven tet operator sequences followed by the minimal CMV promoter
   1426..1471    +  promoter       TRE3GV promoter (fragment): 3rd-generation Tet-responsive promoter that can be activated by binding of Tet-On® 3G, optimized for retroviral and lentiviral vectors
   1566..2912    +  CDS            CLU: CLUS_HUMAN - Also known as APOJ From Homo sapiens (Human).
   3015..3239    +  polyA_signal   bGH poly(A) signal: bovine growth hormone polyadenylation signal
   3243..3264    +  promoter       SV40 promoter (fragment): SV40 enhancer and early promoter
   3285..3518    +  rep_origin     f1 ori (fragment) (sequence partly withheld): f1 bacteriophage origin of replication; arrow indicates direction of (+) strand synthesis
   3523..3570    +  protein_bind   FRT: FLP-mediated recombination occurs in the 8-bp core sequence TCTAGAAA (Turan and Bode, 2011). FLP recombinase from the Saccharomyces cerevisiae 2μ plasmid
   3595..3798    +  promoter       SV40 promoter: SV40 early promoter
   3809..4405    +  CDS            PuroR: puromycin N-acetyltransferase; pac from Streptomyces alboniger; confers resistance to puromycin
   4532..4616    +  CDS            large T antigen (fragment): large T antigen from SV40 (simian virus 40)
   4639..4760    +  polyA_signal   SV40 poly(A) signal: SV40 polyadenylation signal
   4770..4821    +  polyA_signal   SV40 poly(A) signal (fragment): SV40 polyadenylation signal
   4839..4862    +  misc_feature   MCS (fragment): pBluescript multiple cloning site
   5263..5394    +  CDS            FP (fragment): FP25_NPVAC - Experimental evidence at protein level: Swiss-Prot protein existence level 1. From Autographa californica nuclear polyhedrosis virus (AcMNPV).
   5411..5429    -  promoter       T3 promoter: promoter for bacteriophage T3 RNA polymerase
   5474..5490    -  protein_bind   lac operator: The lac repressor binds to the lac operator to inhibit transcription in E. coli. This inhibition can be relieved by adding lactose or isopropyl-β-D-thiogalactopyranoside (IPTG). lac repressor encoded by lacI
   5498..5528    -  promoter       lac promoter: promoter for the E. coli lac operon
   5543..5564    -  protein_bind   CAP binding site: CAP binding activates transcription in the presence of cAMP. E. coli catabolite activator protein
   5577..5669    -  CDS            lacI (fragment): lac repressor; lacI; The lac repressor binds to the lac operator to inhibit transcription in E. coli. This inhibition can be relieved by adding lactose or isopropyl-β-D-thiogalactopyranoside (IPTG).
   5852..6440    -  rep_origin     ori: high-copy-number ColE1/pMB1/pBR322/pUC origin of replication
   6611..7471    -  CDS            AmpR: β-lactamase; bla; confers resistance to ampicillin, carbenicillin, and related antibiotics
   7472..7576    -  promoter       AmpR promoter: bla
