[The description below was written by a language model from this plasmid's Addgene catalogue record and pLannotate feature annotations shown in this document.]
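Description:
pB-T-PAF-Clu TL3 is a mammalian expression plasmid built on the pB-T-PAF backbone for high-level, tetracycline-regulated production of a mutant human clusterin (CLU, also known as apolipoprotein J) intended for protein purification. In bacteria it is maintained as a high-copy plasmid through a ColE1/pUC-type origin and selected with ampicillin via the β-lactamase gene. pBluescript-derived remnants are also present: an f1 origin, a lacZα fragment, lac promoter/operator elements, and T7 and T3 promoters.

The expression cassette begins with a Tet-responsive promoter, annotated as an array of tet operator repeats followed by a minimal promoter segment, so transcription depends on a tetracycline-controlled transactivator. No transactivator is annotated on this plasmid, so it presumably has to be supplied separately. This promoter drives the CLU open reading frame, which carries four serine substitutions (Leu229Ser, Met230Ser, Phe232Ser, Tyr235Ser) and was made by gene synthesis. A bovine growth hormone polyadenylation signal terminates the transcript. No affinity tag is annotated or mentioned in the record.

Downstream, an SV40 early promoter drives puromycin N-acetyltransferase with an SV40 polyadenylation signal, allowing selection of stably transfected mammalian cells. An FRT site for FLP recombinase sits just upstream of this marker cassette. The "pB" name and a short baculovirus-derived FP25 fragment, which often accompanies piggyBac transposon arms, hint at a piggyBac-type integrating design, but no transposon terminal repeats are annotated, so this remains an inference. The sequenced plasmid of about 7.6 kb is smaller than the listed backbone size plus the insert would suggest; the record does not explain the difference.
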