Addgene plasmid #215383: pB-T-PAF-Clu TL3
Purpose: High expression of the Clusterin(L229S,M230S,F232S,Y235S) mutant for purification.
Depositing lab: Franz-Ulrich Hartl. Depositing organization: Max Planck Institute of Biochemistry.
Backbone
  Vector backbone: pB-T-PAF
  Backbone size w/o insert (bp): 7244
  Vector type: Mammalian Expression
  Selectable markers: Puromycin
Growth in bacteria
  Bacterial resistance: Ampicillin, 100 μg/mL
  Growth temperature: 37°C
  Growth strain: DH5alpha
  Copy number: High Copy
Gene/Insert
  Gene/Insert name: CLU
  Species: H. sapiens (human)
  Mutation: p.Leu229Ser, p.Met230Ser, p.Phe232Ser, p.Tyr235Ser
  Entrez Gene: CLU (a.k.a. AAG4, APO-J, APOJ, CLI, CLU1, CLU2, KUB1, NA1/NA2, SGP-2, SGP2, SP-40, TRPM-2, TRPM2)
  Promoter: tetO
  Cloning method: Gene Synthesis
Terms and licenses: Academic/Nonprofit Terms; Industry Terms: Not Available to Industry
How to cite: pB-T-PAF-Clu TL3 was a gift from Franz-Ulrich Hartl (Addgene plasmid # 215383 ; http://n2t.net/addgene:215383 ; RRID:Addgene_215383)
